>Addgene plasmid #215677 | pMS114 | addgene full sequence | sequence record 426501 | Addgene NGS Result
TAAATCTGGAGCCGGTGAGCGTGGGTCTCGCGGTATCATTGCAGCACTGGGGCCAGATGGTAAGCCCTCC
CGTATCGTAGTTATCTACACGACGGGGAGTCAGGCAACTATGGATGAACGAAATAGACAGATCGCTGAGA
TAGGTGCCTCACTGATTAAGCATTGGTAACTGTCAGACCAAGTTTACTCATATATACTTTAGATTGATTT
AAAACTTCATTTTTAATTTAAAAGGATCTAGGTGAAGATCCTTTTTGATAATCTCATGACCAAAATCCCT
TAACGTGAGTTTTCGTTCCACTGAGCGTCAGACCCCGTAGAAAAGATCAAAGGATCTTCTTGAGATCCTT
TTTTTCTGCGCGTAATCTGCTGCTTGCAAACAAAAAAACCACCGCTACCAGCGGTGGTTTGTTTGCCGGA
TCAAGAGCTACCAACTCTTTTTCCGAAGGTAACTGGCTTCAGCAGAGCGCAGATACCAAATACTGTTCTT
CTAGTGTAGCCGTAGTTAGGCCACCACTTCAAGAACTCTGTAGCACCGCCTACATACCTCGCTCTGCTAA
TCCTGTTACCAGTGGCTGCTGCCAGTGGCGATAAGTAGTGTCTTACCGGGTTGGACTCAAGACGATAGTT
ACCGGATAAGGCGCAGCGGTCGGGCTGAACGGGGGGTTCGTGCACACAGCCCAGCTTGGAGCGAACGACC
TACACCGAACTGAGATACCTACAGCGTGAGCTATGAGAAAGCGCCACGCTTCCCGAAGGGAGAAAGGCGG
ACAGGTATCCGGTAAGCGGCAGGGTCGGAACAGGAGAGCGCACGAGGGAGCTTCCAGGGGGAAACGCCTG
GTATCTTTATAGTCCTGTCGGGTTTCGCCACCTCTGACTTGAGCGTCGATTTTTGTGATGCTCGTCAGGG
GGGCGGAGCCTATGGAAAAACGCCAGCAACGCGGCCTTTTTACGGTTCCTGGCCTTTTGCTGGCCTTTTG
CTCACATGTTCTTTCCTGCGTTATCCCCTGATTCTGTGGATAACCGTATTACCGCCTTTGAGTGAGCTGA
TACCGCTCGCCGCAGCCGAACGACCGAGCGCAGCGAGTCAGTGAGCGAGGAAGCGGAAGAGCGCCCAATA
CGCAAACCGCCTCTCCCCGCGCGTTGGCCGATTCATTAATGCAGCTGGCACGACAGGTTTCCCGACTGGA
AAGCGGGCAGTGAGCGCAACGCAATTAATGTGAGTTAGCTCACTCATTAGGCACCCCAGGCTTTACACTT
TATGCTTCCGGCTCGTATGTTGTGTGGAATTGTGAGCGGATAACAATTTCACACAGGAAACAGCTATGAC
CATGATTACGCCAAGCTGTAACGTACATATGGTGCCAAAATGGCCAAATATCATAGTAAAATTTTTCAAA
ACATTTTTGAAAAAAGTGGCAATTACTGAGTTTTTGCCACTTTTTTTTAGTAAACTATAGCTCTCTCGCA
TACTCGAATTCCTACAAAAATTTATATTTGAAATATAAGTACCATAAAATCCGGAGAAAAACTTCCAAAA
AAATGGCAAAAACTAACATTCTTCCAATTTTCAAAAAATCATATAAAATTTGGAATTTTTTAAAGAATTT
TTATACTATGATATTTGGACCTTTAAGCTGCGTTTTTGTAGTTGACAATTTAAAAAAAAACTCCAAATTG
CTTTGAAAACTACCAAAATGAGTACCCTGATAACCATATTGAAAAACCATCAAATGGGTAATGTCTAGAA
AAATGAACGAAAAATTAGAGAAAATAGGAAATGAGATATGTTCTTCTTCCTATTCTTTATCTTCTAAGCT
TCTCACACCTTTTCTCTCGTCTCTCCACGATTTACACACTATTTGCAATGAATCTCACTCTGATGAGCGT
ATCTATCAAGTCCTTGTCTCTTCTTTTGACAAAACTTCAAAGAAATCGCCGAGCGCTACTAGTGCAGGAG
CTGTAAGTTTAAAATAACTTCGTATAGTATACCTTATACGAAGTTATTTTCAGGGAGAGCAACTTAAGAT
TTTTGCTTTCGTCGTAAATCTACACACGCGTCTCTTCCGTGCGAGAGTCCAAGCCAGCAGCCAAATTCGT
TGACTGAGTATTCAACGTTTATACGTTGTCGGCAACGAGAAATAGGAAAATGCATCGGGAAATGTTCTTT
TTTCGATTTTTTCCAAGGTTTTGACAAATTTTACCACGAATTTTGCTATGTTTTCAATTAAAAAATATGT
TATTCAACTGTTTCTATGAGGAAAATAAGGCTTTGCATGTAATTTTCTTATTCAGCATAATTTTTAATTA
ATTTGAATTTTCTGTCCTAACGTTTATTTTGTTTTCTTGGTTATGACTGATCTGAAATTAATTTTTGAAT
TTTAAGGTAATATGAAAAAACCCGAGTTGACCGCCACATCCGTAGAGAAGTTCCTCATCGAGAAGTTCGA
CTCCGTCTCCGACCTCATGCAACTCTCCGAGGGAGAGGAGTCCCGTGCCTTCTCCTTCGACGTCGGAGGA
CGTGGATACGTCCTCCGTGTCAACTCCTGCGCCGACGGATTCTACAAGGACCGTTACGTCTACCGTCACT
TCGCCTCCGCCGCCCTCCCAATCCCAGAGGTCCTCGACATCGGAGAGTTCTCCGAGTCCCTCACCTACTG
CATCTCCCGTCGTGCCCAAGGAGTCACCCTCCAAGACCTCCCAGAGACCGAGCTCCCAGCCGTCCTCCAA
CCAGTCGCCGAGGCCATGGACGCCATCGCCGCCGCCGACCTCTCCCAAACCTCCGGATTCGGACCATTCG
GACCACAAGGAATCGGACAATACACCACCTGGCGTGACTTCATCTGCGCCATCGCCGACCCACACGTCTA
CCACTGGCAAACCGTCATGGACGACACCGTCTCCGCCTCCGTCGCCCAAGCCCTCGACGAGCTCATGCTC
TGGGCCGAGGACTGCCCAGAGGTCCGTCACCTCGTCCACGCCGACTTCGGATCCAACAACGTCCTCACCG
ACAACGGACGTATCACCGCCGTCATCGACTGGTCCGAGGCCATGTTCGGAGACTCCCAATATGCGGTATT
TTCTCCTTACGCATCTGTGCGGTATTTCACACCGCATATGGTGCACTCTCAGTACAATCTGCTCTGATGC
CGCATAGTTAAGCCAGCCCCGACACCCGCCAACACCCGCTGACGCGCCCTGACGGGCTTGTCTGCTCCCG
GCATCCGCTTACAGACAAGCTGTGACCGTCTCCGGGAGCTGCATGTGTCAGAGGTTTTCACCGTCATCAC
CGAAACGCGCGAGACGAAAGGGCCTCGTGATACGCCTATTTTTATAGGTTAATGTCATGATAATAATGGT
TTCTTAGACGTCAGGTGGCACTTTTCGGGGAAATGTGCGCGGAACCCCTATTTGTTTATTTTTCTAAATA
CATTCAAATATGTATCCGCTCATGAGACAATAACCCTGATAAATGCTTCAATAATATTGAAAAAGGAAGA
GTATGAGTATTCAACATTTCCGTGTCGCCCTTATTCCCTTTTTTGCGGCATTTTGCCTTCCTGTTTTTGC
TCACCCAGAAACGCTGGTGAAAGTAAAAGATGCTGAAGATCAGTTGGGTGCACGAGTGGGTTACATCGAA
CTGGATCTCAACAGCGGTAAGATCCTTGAGAGTTTTCGCCCCGAAGAACGTTTTCCAATGATGAGCACTT
TTAAAGTTCTGCTATGTGGCGCGGTATTATCCCGTATTGACGCCGGGCAAGAGCAACTCGGTCGCCGCAT
ACACTATTCTCAGAATGACTTGGTTGAGTACTCACCAGTCACAGAAAAGCATCTTACGGATGGCATGACA
GTAAGAGAATTATGCAGTGCTGCCATAACCATGAGTGATAACACTGCGGCCAACTTACTTCTGACAACGA
TCGGAGGACCGAAGGAGCTAACCGCTTTTTTGCACAACATGGGGGATCATGTAACTCGCCTTGATCGTTG
GGAACCGGAGCTGAATGAAGCCATACCAAACGACGAGCGTGACACCACGATGCCTGTAGCAATGGCAACA
ACGTTGCGCAAACTATTAACTGGCGAACTACTTACTCTAGCTTCCCGGCAACAATTAATAGACTGGATGG
AGGCGGATAAAGTTGCAGGACCACTTCTGCGCTCGGCCCTTCCGGCTGGCTGGTTTATTGCTGA
Features (pLannotate 1.2.2; 11 found; start..end, strand, type, name):
    340..928     +  rep_origin     ori: high-copy-number ColE1/pMB1/pBR322/pUC origin of replication
   1111..1203    +  CDS            lacI (fragment): lac repressor; lacI; The lac repressor binds to the lac operator to inhibit transcription in E. coli. This inhibition can be relieved by adding lactose or isopropyl-β-D-thiogalactopyranoside (IPTG).
   1216..1237    +  protein_bind   CAP binding site: CAP binding activates transcription in the presence of cAMP. E. coli catabolite activator protein
   1252..1282    +  promoter       lac promoter: promoter for the E. coli lac operon
   1290..1306    +  protein_bind   lac operator: The lac repressor binds to the lac operator to inhibit transcription in E. coli. This inhibition can be relieved by adding lactose or isopropyl-β-D-thiogalactopyranoside (IPTG). lac repressor encoded by lacI
   1974..2007    +  protein_bind   loxN: Cre-mediated recombination occurs in the 8-bp core sequence (GTATACCT). loxN sites are compatible with each other, but incompatible with loxP or lox2272 sites. Cre recombinase
   2392..3078    +  CDS            hph (fragment): KHYB_ECOLX - Experimental evidence at protein level: Swiss-Prot protein existence level 1. The aminoglycoside phosphotransferases achieve inactivation of their antibiotic substrates by phosphorylation. Only phosphorylates hygromycin and closely related compounds such as demethyl analogs and destomycin. From Escherichia coli.
   3071..3166    -  misc_feature   bom (fragment): basis of mobility region from pBR322
   3268..3303    -  CDS            rop (fragment): Rop protein, which maintains plasmids at low copy number; rop
   3398..3502    +  promoter       AmpR promoter: bla
   3503..169     +  CDS            AmpR (across the origin): β-lactamase; bla; confers resistance to ampicillin, carbenicillin, and related antibiotics
