[The description below was written by a language model from this plasmid's Addgene catalogue record and pLannotate feature annotations shown in this document.]
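Description:
pMS114 is a small (about 4.2 kb) high-copy E. coli plasmid, built on the pMS94 backbone, that serves as an empty homology-directed repair template for CRISPR-mediated single-copy transgene insertion in Caenorhabditis elegans. It is designed for use with a split hygromycin-resistance landing pad on chromosome I. In bacteria it is maintained by a ColE1/pUC-type origin and selected with ampicillin through the bla gene and its promoter. The annotation also picks up cloning-vector remnants (lac promoter/operator, CAP site, and short lacI, bom and rop fragments) that play no stated role in the worm application.

The payload is arranged as a 5' homology arm, a multiple cloning site, a loxN site, and the C. elegans rps-0 promoter driving a truncated hygromycin phosphotransferase coding sequence (5'ΔHygR, amino acids 1–226), a cassette derived from pCFJ1663. The feature table detects the loxN site and the partial hph reading frame, but not the homology arm, MCS or rps-0 promoter, which presumably occupy the unannotated stretches around them. The truncated marker cannot confer resistance on its own. In the split-selection scheme, the remaining part of the gene is expected to reside in the genomic landing pad, so that the overlapping HygR sequence acts as the second homology region and only correct integration rebuilds a functional gene, allowing hygromycin selection of true insertions. The loxN site, which recombines only with other loxN sites and not with loxP or lox2272, suggests Cre-mediated removal of the marker afterwards, though the record does not spell this out. Users clone a transgene of interest into the MCS; the empty version can also serve as a control.
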