Addgene plasmid #215677: pMS114
Purpose: Empty repair plasmid for ChrI split hygromycinR landing pad
Depositing lab: Patrick Phillips. Depositing organization: University of Oregon. Publication: Expansion of the split hygromycin toolkit for transgene insertion in Caenorhabditis elegans. Moerdyk-Schauwecker MJ, Jahahn EK, Munoz ZI, Robinson KJ, Phillips PC. MicroPubl Biol. 2024 Jan 29;2024:10.17912/micropub.biology.001091. doi: 10.17912/micropub.biology.001091. eCollection 2024. PubMed 38351905.
Backbone
  Vector backbone: pMS94
  Vector type: Worm Expression, Cre/Lox, CRISPR
Growth in bacteria
  Bacterial resistance: Ampicillin, 100 μg/mL
  Growth temperature: 37°C
  Growth strain: DH5alpha
  Copy number: High Copy
Gene/Insert
  Gene/Insert name: 5'HA + MCS + loxN + rps-0p::5'ΔHygR
  Species: C. elegans (nematode), Synthetic
  Mutation: 5' ∆HYGR encodes aa1-226
  Cloning method: Ligation Independent Cloning
  Sequencing primers: 5′ Unknown
Resource information
  A portion of this plasmid was derived from a plasmid made by: rps-0p::∆HYGR is from pCFJ1663 (Addgene #51484)
Terms and licenses: Academic/Nonprofit Terms; Industry Terms: Not Available to Industry
How to cite: pMS114 was a gift from Patrick Phillips (Addgene plasmid # 215677 ; http://n2t.net/addgene:215677 ; RRID:Addgene_215677)
